>Addgene plasmid #184659 | pLPC-MYC.Mm.RAP1.delta.COIL | addgene full sequence | sequence record 362563 | Addgene NGS Result
CTTCCGCTTCCTCGCTCACTGACTCGCTGCGCTCGGTCGTTCGGCTGCGGCGAGCGGTATCAGCTCACTC
AAAGGCGGTAATACGGTTATCCACAGAATCAGGGGATAACGCAGGAAAGAACATGTGAGCAAAAGGCCAG
CAAAAGGCCAGGAACCGTAAAAAGGCCGCGTTGCTGGCGTTTTTCCATAGGCTCCGCCCCCCTGACGAGC
ATCACAAAAATCGACGCTCAAGTCAGAGGTGGCGAAACCCGACAGGACTATAAAGATACCAGGCGTTTCC
CCCTGGAAGCTCCCTCGTGCGCTCTCCTGTTCCGACCCTGCCGCTTACCGGATACCTGTCCGCCTTTCTC
CCTTCGGGAAGCGTGGCGCTTTCTCATAGCTCACGCTGTAGGTATCTCAGTTCGGTGTAGGTCGTTCGCT
CCAAGCTGGGCTGTGTGCACGAACCCCCCGTTCAGCCCGACCGCTGCGCCTTATCCGGTAACTATCGTCT
TGAGTCCAACCCGGTAAGACACGACTTATCGCCACTGGCAGCAGCCACTGGTAACAGGATTAGCAGAGCG
AGGTATGTAGGCGGTGCTACAGAGTTCTTGAAGTGGTGGCCTAACTACGGCTACACTAGAAGAACAGTAT
TTGGTATCTGCGCTCTGCTGAAGCCAGTTACCTTCGGAAAAAGAGTTGGTAGCTCTTGATCCGGCAAACA
AACCACCGCTGGTAGCGGTGGTTTTTTTGTTTGCAAGCAGCAGATTACGCGCAGAAAAAAAGGATCTCAA
GAAGATCCTTTGATCTTTTCTACGGGGTCTGACGCTCAGTGGAACGAAAACTCACGTTAAGGGATTTTGG
TCATGAGATTATCAAAAAGGATCTTCACCTAGATCCTTTTGCGGCCGCAAATCAATCTAAAGTATATATG
AGTAAACTTGGTCTGACAGTTACCAATGCTTAATCAGTGAGGCACCTATCTCAGCGATCTGTCTATTTCG
TTCATCCATAGTTGCCTGACTCCCCGTCGTGTAGATAACTACGATACGGGAGGGCTTACCATCTGGCCCC
AGTGCTGCAATGATACCGCGAGACCCACGCTCACCGGCTCCAGATTTATCAGCAATAAACCAGCCAGCCG
GAAGGGCCGAGCGCAGAAGTGGTCCTGCAACTTTATCCGCCTCCATCCAGTCTATTAATTGTTGCCGGGA
AGCTAGAGTAAGTAGTTCGCCAGTTAATAGTTTGCGCAACGTTGTTGCCATTGCTACAGGCATCGTGGTG
TCACGCTCGTCGTTTGGTATGGCTTCATTCAGCTCCGGTTCCCAACGATCAAGGCGAGTTACATGATCCC
CCATGTTGTGCAAAAAAGCGGTTAGCTCCTTCGGTCCTCCGATCGTTGTCAGAAGTAAGTTGGCCGCAGT
GTTATCACTCATGGTTATGGCAGCACTGCATAATTCTCTTACTGTCATGCCATCCGTAAGATGCTTTTCT
GTGACTGGTGAGTACTCAACCAAGTCATTCTGAGAATAGTGTATGCGGCGACCGAGTTGCTCTTGCCCGG
CGTCAATACGGGATAATACCGCGCCACATAGCAGAACTTTAAAAGTGCTCATCATTGGAAAACGTTCTTC
GGGGCGAAAACTCTCAAGGATCTTACCGCTGTTGAGATCCAGTTCGATGTAACCCACTCGTGCACCCAAC
TGATCTTCAGCATCTTTTACTTTCACCAGCGTTTCTGGGTGAGCAAAAACAGGAAGGCAAAATGCCGCAA
AAAAGGGAATAAGGGCGACACGGAAATGTTGAATACTCATACTCTTCCTTTTTCAATATTATTGAAGCAT
TTATCAGGGTTATTGTCTCATGAGCGGATACATATTTGAATGTATTTAGAAAAATAAACAAATAGGGGTT
CCGCGCACATTTCCCCGAAAAGTGCCACCTGCAGCCTGAATATGGGCCAAACAGGATATCTGTGGTAAGC
AGTTCCTGCCCCGGCTCAGGGCCAAGAACAGATGGAACAGCTGAATATGGGCCAAACAGGATATCTGTGG
TAAGCAGTTCCTGCCCCGGCTCAGGGCCAAGAACAGATGGTCCCCAGATGCGGTCCAGCCCTCAGCAGTT
TCTAGAGAACCATCAGATGTTTCCAGGGTGCCCCAAGGACCTGAAATGACCCTGTGCCTTATTTGAACTA
ACCAATCAGTTCGCTTCTCGCTTCTGTTCGCGCGCTTCTGCTCCCCGAGCTCAATAAAAGAGCCCACAAC
CCCTCACTCGGGGCGCCAGTCCTCCGATTGACTGAGTCGCCCGGGTACCCGTGTATCCAATAAACCCTCT
TGCAGTTGCATCCGACTTGTGGTCTCGCTGTTCCTTGGGAGGGTCTCCTCTGAGTGATTGACTACCCGTC
AGCGGGGGTCTTTCATTTGGGGGCTCGTCCGGGATCGGGAGACCCCTGCCCAGGGACCACCGACCCACCA
CCGGGAGGCAAGCTGGCCAGCAACTTATCTGTGTCTGTCCGATTGTCTAGTGTCTATGACTGATTTTATG
CGCCTGCGTCGGTACTAGTTAGCTAACTAGCTCTGTATCTGGCGGACCCGTGGTGGAACTGACGAGTTCT
GAACACCCGGCCGCAACCCTGGGAGACGTCCCAGGGACTTTGGGGGCCGTTTTTGTGGCCCGACCTGAGG
AAGGGAGTCGATGTGGAATCCGACCCCGTCAGGATATGTGGTTCTGGTAGGAGACGAGAACCTAAAACAG
TTCCCGCCTCCGTCTGAATTTTTGCTTTCGGTTTGGAACCGAAGCCGCGCGTCTTGTCTGCTGCAGCGCT
GCAGCATCGTTCTGTGTTGTCTCTGTCTGACTGTGTTTCTGTATTTGTCTGAAAATTAGGGCCAGACTGT
TACCACTCCCTTAAGTTTGACCTTAGGTCACTGGAAAGATGTCGAGCGGATCGCTCACAACCAGTCGGTA
GATGTCAAGAAGAGACGTTGGGTTACCTTCTGCTCTGCAGAATGGCCAACCTTTAACGTCGGATGGCCGC
GAGACGGCACCTTTAACCGAGACCTCATCACCCAGGTTAAGATCAAGGTCTTTTCACCTGGCCCGCATGG
ACACCCAGACCAGGTCCCCTACATCGTGACCTGGGAAGCCTTGGCTTTTGACCCCCCTCCCTGGGTCAAG
CCCTTTGTACACCCTAAGCCTCCGCCTCCTCTTCCTCCATCCGCCCCGTCTCTCCCCCTTGAACCTCCTC
GTTCGACCCCGCCTCGATCCTCCCTTTATCCAGCCCTCACTCCTTCTCTAGGCGCCGGCCGGATCAGCTT
ACCATGACCGAGTACAAGCCCACGGTGCGCCTCGCCACCCGCGACGACGTCCCCAGGGCCGTACGCACCC
TCGCCGCCGCGTTCGCCGACTACCCCGCCACGCGCCACACCGTCGATCCGGACCGCCACATCGAGCGGGT
CACCGAGCTGCAAGAACTCTTCCTCACGCGCGTCGGGCTCGACATCGGCAAGGTGTGGGTCGCGGACGAC
GGCGCCGCGGTGGCGGTCTGGACCACGCCGGAGAGCGTCGAAGCGGGGGCGGTGTTCGCCGAGATCGGCC
CGCGCATGGCCGAGTTGAGCGGTTCCCGGCTGGCCGCGCAGCAACAGATGGAAGGCCTCCTGGCGCCGCA
CCGGCCCAAGGAGCCCGCGTGGTTCCTGGCCACCGTCGGCGTCTCGCCCGACCACCAGGGCAAGGGTCTG
GGCAGCGCCGTCGTGCTCCCCGGAGTGGAGGCGGCCGAGCGCGCCGGGGTGCCCGCCTTCCTGGAGACCT
CCGCGCCCCGCAACCTCCCCTTCTACGAGCGGCTCGGCTTCACCGTCACCGCCGACGTCGAGGTGCCCGA
AGGACCGCGCACCTGGTGCATGACCCGCAAGCCCGGTGCCTGACGCCCGCCCCACGACCCGCAGCGCCCG
ACCGAAAGGAGCGCACGACCCCATGCATCGGATCTCCCGATCCCCTATGGTGCACTCTCAGTACAATCTG
CTCTGATGCCGCATAGTTAAGCCAGTATCTGCTCCCTGCTTGTGTGTTGGAGGTCGCTGAGTAGTGCGCG
AGCAAAATTTAAGCTACAACAAGGCAAGGCTTGACCGACAATTGCATGAAGAATCTGCTTAGGGTTAGGC
GTTTTGCGCTGCTTCGCGATGTACGGGCCAGATATACGCGTTGACATTGATTATTGACTAGTTATTAATA
GTAATCAATTACGGGGTCATTAGTTCATAGCCCATATATGGAGTTCCGCGTTACATAACTTACGGTAAAT
GGCCCGCCTGGCTGACCGCCCAACGACCCCCGCCCATTGACGTCAATAATGACGTATGTTCCCATAGTAA
CGCCAATAGGGACTTTCCATTGACGTCAATGGGTGGAGTATTTACGGTAAACTGCCCACTTGGCAGTACA
TCAAGTGTATCATATGCCAAGTACGCCCCCTATTGACGTCAATGACGGTAAATGGCCCGCCTGGCATTAT
GCCCAGTACATGACCTTATGGGACTTTCCTACTTGGCAGTACATCTACGTATTAGTCATCGCTATTACCA
TGGTGATGCGGTTTTGGCAGTACATCAATGGGCGTGGATAGCGGTTTGACTCACGGGGATTTCCAAGTCT
CCACCCCATTGACGTCAATGGGAGTTTGTTTTGGCACCAAAATCAACGGGACTTTCCAAAATGTCGTAAC
AACTCCGCCCCATTGACGCAAATGGGCGGTAGGCGTGTACGGTGGGAGGTCTATATAAGCAGAGCTCTCT
GGCTAACTAGAGAACCCACTGCTTACTGGCTTATCGAAATTAATACGACTCACTATAGGGAGACCCAAGC
TTGGTACCGAGCTCGGATCAGCCACCATGGAACAAAAGTTGATTTCTGAAGAAGATTTGTTAAGAAAGAG
AGGATCCGCGGAGGCGATGGATCTGGGTAAAGACCCCAATGGGCCCACTCACTCCTCCACTCTGTTCGTG
AGAGAAGACGGCAGCGCCATGTCGTTTTACGTGCGGCCCAGCTCGGCCAAGCGCCGGCTGTCGACGCTCA
TCCTGCACGGCGGCGGCACCGTGTGTCGGGTGCAGGAACCCGGAGCCGTGCTTCTCGCCCAGCCCGGGGA
GGCGCTGGCCGAGGCTTCGGGCGACTTCATCTCCACGCAGTACATCCTAGACTGCGTGGATCGCAACGAG
AAGCTGGACCTGGAGGCCTATCGGCTGGGCCTGACGGAGCAGGCGTCCGATCCGAAGCCCGGGGCTTCCA
CCGAGGGCTCCACGGAACCGGAGCCGCAGCCCCTGACCGGGCGCATCGCCTACACCGACGCGGAAGATGT
GGCCATCCTGACCTACGTGAAGGAGAACGCCCGTTCGCCCAGCTCGGTCACAGGCAATGCCTTGTGGAAA
GCGATGGAGAAGAGCTCGCTCACGCAGCACTCCTGGCAGTCGCTCAAGGACCGCTACCTCAAGCACCTAC
GGGGTCAGGAGCACAAGTACCTGCTCGGGAACGCCCCGGTCAGCCCGTCCTCCCAGAAGCTCAAACGGAA
GGCGGAGCAGGACCCCGAGGCCGCGGATAGCGGAGAGCCACAGAACAAGAGAGCGCCAGACTTGCTGCAG
GAGAGCCCTGACTTTGAAATACATATAACGATGTGTGATGGTGATCCACCCACACCCGAGGAAGACTCAG
AAACACAGCCAGACGAGGAGGAAGAAGAACCAAAAGTTTCTACGCAAGAAGTGGGAACTGCCATTAAGGT
GATCCGGCAGCTAATGGAGAAGTTCAACTTGGATCTATCAACAGTTACACAGGCCTTGCTGAAGAACAGT
GGTGAGCTGGAGGCCACGTCCTCCTTCTTAGAGTCGGGGCGGAGACCCGACGGTTATCCCATTTGGTGCA
GACAAGATGACTTAGATTTGCAGAAGGACGATGACGACACGAAAAATGCACTGGTCAAAAAGTTTGGAGC
TCAGAACGTTGCTCGGAGGATTGAATTCCGAAAGAAATAACTCGAGCATGCATCTAGAGGGCCGATAAAA
TAAAAGATTTTATTTAGTCTCCAGAAAAAGGGGGGAATGAAAGACCCCACCTGTAGGTTTGGCAAGCTAG
CTTAAGTAACGCCATTTTGCAAGGCATGGAAAAATACATAACTGAGAATAGAGAAGTTCAGATCAAGGTC
AGGAACAGATGGAACAGCTGAATATGGGCCAAACAGGATATCTGTGGTAAGCAGTTCCTGCCCCGGCTCA
GGGCCAAGAACAGATGGAACAGCTGAATATGGGCCAAACAGGATATCTGTGGTAAGCAGTTCCTGCCCCG
GCTCAGGGCCAAGAACAGATGGTCCCCAGATGCGGTCCAGCCCTCAGCAGTTTCTAGAGAACCATCAGAT
GTTTCCAGGGTGCCCCAAGGACCTGAAATGACCCTGTGCCTTATTTGAACTAACCAATCAGTTCGCTTCT
CGCTTCTGTTCGCGCGCTTCTGCTCCCCGAGCTCAATAAAAGAGCCCACAACCCCTCACTCGGGGCGCCA
GTCCTCCGATTGACTGAGTCGCCCGGGTACCCGTGTATCCAATAAACCCTCTTGCAGTTGCATCCGACTT
GTGGTCTCGCTGTTCCTTGGGAGGGTCTCCTCTGAGTGATTGACTACCCGTCAGCGGGGGTCTTTCACAT
GCAGCATGTATCAAAATTAATTTGGTTTTTTTTCTTAAGTATTTACATTAAATGGCCATAGTTGCATTAA
TGAATCGGCCAACGCGCGGGGAGAGGCGGTTTGCGTATTGGGCGCT
Features (pLannotate 1.2.2; 17 found; start..end, strand, type, name):
    182..770     -  rep_origin     ori: high-copy-number ColE1/pMB1/pBR322/pUC origin of replication
    930..1790    -  CDS            AmpR: β-lactamase; bla; confers resistance to ampicillin, carbenicillin, and related antibiotics
   1791..1895    -  promoter       AmpR promoter: bla
   1926..2395    +  LTR            LTR: long terminal repeat from Moloney murine leukemia virus
   2519..2793    +  misc_feature   MESV Ψ (fragment): packaging signal of murine embryonic stem cell virus
   2860..3276    +  CDS            gag (truncated): truncated Moloney murine leukemia virus (MMLV) gag gene lacking the start codon
   3294..3893    +  CDS            PuroR: puromycin N-acetyltransferase; pac from Streptomyces alboniger; confers resistance to puromycin
   3966..4018    -  misc_feature   bom (fragment): basis of mobility region from pBR322
   4173..4552    +  enhancer       CMV enhancer: human cytomegalovirus immediate early enhancer
   4553..4756    +  promoter       CMV promoter: human cytomegalovirus (CMV) immediate early promoter
   4752..4785    +  LTR            5' LTR (truncated) (fragment): truncated 5' long terminal repeat (LTR) from HIV-1
   4801..4819    +  promoter       T7 promoter: promoter for bacteriophage T7 RNA polymerase
   4858..4886    +  CDS            3xMyc (fragment): 3 tandem Myc epitope tags
   4908..5987    +  CDS            Terf2ip (fragment): TE2IP_MOUSE - Also known as Rap1. Experimental evidence at protein level: Swiss-Prot protein existence level 1. Acts both as a regulator of telomere function and as a transcription regulator. Involved in the regulation of telomere length and protection as a component of the shelterin complex (telosome). In contrast to other components of the shelterin complex, it is dispensible for telomere capping and does not participate in the protection of telomeres against non-homologous end-joining (NHEJ)- mediated repair. Instead, it is required to negatively regulate telomere recombination and is essen
   6056..6177    +  LTR            3' LTR (ΔU3) (fragment): self-inactivating 3' long terminal repeat (LTR) from Moloney murine leukemia virus
   6178..6647    +  LTR            LTR: long terminal repeat from Moloney murine leukemia virus
   6713..6765    -  CDS            lacI (fragment): lac repressor; lacI; The lac repressor binds to the lac operator to inhibit transcription in E. coli. This inhibition can be relieved by adding lactose or isopropyl-β-D-thiogalactopyranoside (IPTG).
