[The description below was written by a language model from this plasmid's Addgene catalogue record and pLannotate feature annotations shown in this document.]
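Description:
pLPC-MYC.Mm.RAP1.delta.COIL is a gammaretroviral expression plasmid of 6,766 bp built on the pLPC backbone. It is designed to deliver an N-terminally Myc-tagged mutant of mouse RAP1 (Terf2ip) into mammalian cells. In bacteria it is maintained through a high-copy ColE1/pUC-type origin and selected with ampicillin via the β-lactamase gene and its native promoter. The viral portion is flanked by Moloney murine leukemia virus long terminal repeats. Downstream of the 5′ LTR lie an MESV-type Ψ packaging signal and a truncated gag segment lacking its start codon, which together allow the genomic RNA to be packaged when viral proteins are supplied in trans by a packaging cell line.

Two expression units sit within the provirus. A puromycin N-acetyltransferase gene follows the packaging region, placed where the 5′ LTR can transcribe it, and allows selection of transduced cells. Further downstream, an internal human CMV immediate-early enhancer/promoter drives the payload, a Myc epitope contributed by the backbone fused to the mouse Rap1 coding sequence cloned between BamHI and EcoRI sites. The annotation tool reports the tag only as a short fragment matching a 3xMyc reference, consistent with fewer than three copies, and reports Terf2ip as a partial match, which fits the recorded "delta COIL" deletion. The record does not give the deletion's exact boundaries. Short hits annotated as HIV-1 LTR, bom, lacI and ΔU3 LTR fragments, along with a T7 promoter, appear to be backbone remnants rather than functional elements. The stated purpose is retroviral expression of this RAP1 deletion mutant. The associated publication concerns Rap1 regulation of TIP60 during transitions between two-cell-like and pluripotent states.
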