Addgene plasmid #184659: pLPC-MYC.Mm.RAP1.delta.COIL
Purpose: Retroviral expression of mouse RAP1 delta COIL
Depositing lab: Agnel Sfeir. Depositing organization: Memorial Sloan-Kettering Cancer Center. Publication: Rap1 regulates TIP60 function during fate transition between two-cell-like and pluripotent states. Barry RM, Sacco O, Mameri A, Stojaspal M, Kartsonis W, Shah P, De Ioannes P, Hofr C, Cote J, Sfeir A. Genes Dev. 2022 Feb 24. pii: gad.349039.121. doi: 10.1101/gad.349039.121. PubMed 35210222.
Backbone
  Vector backbone: pLPC
  Backbone size w/o insert (bp): 5671
  Total vector size (bp): 6766
  Vector type: Mammalian Expression, Retroviral
  Selectable markers: Puromycin
Growth in bacteria
  Bacterial resistance: Ampicillin, 100 μg/mL
  Growth temperature: 37°C
  Growth strain: NEB Stable
  Copy number: Unknown
Gene/Insert
  Gene/Insert name: pLPC
  Species: M. musculus (mouse)
  Mutation: rap1 delta COIL
  Promoter: CMV
  Tag / fusion protein: MYC (N terminal on backbone)
  Cloning method: Restriction Enzyme; 5′ cloning site BamHI (unknown if destroyed); 3′ cloning site EcoRI (unknown if destroyed)
  Sequencing primers: 5′ GGATCCGCGGAGGCGA; 3′ TTATTTCTTTCGGAATTCAATCCTCCGAGC
Terms and licenses: Academic/Nonprofit Terms; Industry Terms: Not Available to Industry
Depositor comments: Please visit https://www.biorxiv.org/content/10.1101/2021.11.02.467017v1 for bioRxiv preprint.
How to cite: pLPC-MYC.Mm.RAP1.delta.COIL was a gift from Agnel Sfeir (Addgene plasmid # 184659 ; http://n2t.net/addgene:184659 ; RRID:Addgene_184659)
